Addgene plasmid #189970: synIRES_RC25
Purpose: Part 2 plasmid to introduce the HRV-B3 IRES with proximal loop Apt-eIF4G into circRNAs
Depositing lab: Howard Chang. Depositing organization: Stanford University. Publication: Engineering circular RNA for enhanced protein production. Chen R, Wang SK, Belk JA, Amaya L, Li Z, Cardenas A, Abe BT, Chen CK, Wender PA, Chang HY. Nat Biotechnol. 2022 Jul 18. pii: 10.1038/s41587-022-01393-0. doi: 10.1038/s41587-022-01393-0. PubMed 35851375.
Backbone
  Vector backbone: pRC
  Backbone size w/o insert (bp): 1882
  Total vector size (bp): 2556
  Vector type: Cloning
Growth in bacteria
  Bacterial resistance: Ampicillin, 100 μg/mL
  Growth temperature: 37°C
  Growth strain: DH5alpha
  Copy number: High Copy
Gene/Insert
  Gene/Insert name: synIRES_RC25
  Insert size (bp): 674
  Promoter: N/A
  Cloning method: Restriction Enzyme; 5′ cloning site BsmBI (from pRC0940) (destroyed during cloning); 3′ cloning site BsmBI (from pRC0940) (destroyed during cloning)
  Sequencing primers: 5′ ggccttttgctggccttttgc; 3′ GATAATCGCGGCCGCGGTC
Terms and licenses: Academic/Nonprofit Terms; Industry Terms: Not Available to Industry
How to cite: synIRES_RC25 was a gift from Howard Chang (Addgene plasmid # 189970 ; http://n2t.net/addgene:189970 ; RRID:Addgene_189970)
