[The description below was written by a language model from this plasmid's Addgene catalogue record and pLannotate feature annotations shown in this document.]
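Description:
synIRES_RC25 is a small (about 2.6 kb) bacterial cloning plasmid built on the pRC backbone and serving as a "Part 2" module in a modular assembly system for building circular RNA (circRNA) expression templates. It is maintained in E. coli through a high-copy ColE1/pUC-type origin of replication and selected with ampicillin via a β-lactamase (AmpR) gene driven by its native bla promoter. These two elements account for essentially all of the roughly 1.9 kb backbone, consistent with a minimal part-storage vector rather than an expression plasmid. The record lists no promoter for the insert, so the part is not meant to be transcribed from this plasmid as it stands.

The 674 bp insert is an engineered internal ribosome entry site: the human rhinovirus B3 (HRV-B3) IRES modified so that a proximal loop carries Apt-eIF4G, which by its name is an aptamer directed at the translation initiation factor eIF4G. Automated annotation agrees with a picornaviral origin, detecting a fragment of the enterovirus 5′ cloverleaf element followed by a picornavirus-type IRES. The aptamer itself is not annotated separately in the feature table. Because circRNAs lack a 5′ cap, translation of an encoded open reading frame depends on an IRES, and adding an eIF4G-binding element is presumably intended to strengthen recruitment of the initiation machinery. The insert was placed in the backbone using BsmBI sites that were destroyed during cloning. The plasmid is used to supply this synthetic IRES as a component when assembling circRNA constructs designed for enhanced protein production.
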