Features (pLannotate 1.2.2; 5 found; start..end, strand, type, name):
      2..590     +  rep_origin     ori: high-copy-number ColE1/pMB1/pBR322/pUC origin of replication
    710..794     +  ncRNA          Entero 5 CRE (fragment): Accession: RF00386 - Enterovirus 5' cloverleaf cis-acting replication element
   1144..1403    +  ncRNA          IRES Picorna: Accession: RF00229 - Picornavirus internal ribosome entry site (IRES)
   1490..2350    -  CDS            AmpR: β-lactamase; bla; confers resistance to ampicillin, carbenicillin, and related antibiotics
   2351..2455    -  promoter       AmpR promoter: bla
>Addgene plasmid #189970 | synIRES_RC25 | addgene full sequence | sequence record 373301 | Addgene NGS Result
CTTGAGATCCTTTTTTTCTGCGCGTAATCTGCTGCTTGCAAACAAAAAAACCACCGCTACCAGCGGTGGT
TTGTTTGCCGGATCAAGAGCTACCAACTCTTTTTCCGAAGGTAACTGGCTTCAGCAGAGCGCAGATACCA
AATACTGTTCTTCTAGTGTAGCCGTAGTTAGGCCACCACTTCAAGAACTCTGTAGCACCGCCTACATACC
TCGCTCTGCTAATCCTGTTACCAGTGGCTGCTGCCAGTGGCGATAAGTCGTGTCTTACCGGGTTGGACTC
AAGACGATAGTTACCGGATAAGGCGCAGCGGTCGGGCTGAACGGGGGGTTCGTGCACACAGCCCAGCTTG
GAGCGAACGACCTACACCGAACTGAGATACCTACAGCGTGAGCTATGAGAAAGCGCCACGCTTCCCGAAG
GGAGAAAGGCGGACAGGTATCCGGTAAGCGGCAGGGTCGGAACAGGAGAGCGCACGAGGGAGCTTCCAGG
GGGAAACGCCTGGTATCTTTATAGTCCTGTCGGGTTTCGCCACCTCTGACTTGAGCGTCGATTTTTGTGA
TGCTCGTCAGGGGGGCGGAGCCTATGGAAAAACGCCAGCAACGCGGCCTTTTTACGGTTCCTGGCCTTTT
GCTGGCCTTTTGCTCACATGTTCTTTCCTGCGTTATCCCCTGATTCTGTGGATAACCGTGCGGCCGCTCG
GTCTCATATCTTAAAACAGCGGATGGGTACCCCACCATCCGACCCACTGGGTGTAGTACTCTGGTACTTC
GTACCTTTGTACGCCTGTTCTTCCCATTGTACCCTTCCTGAACTTCCAACCCAAGTAACGTTAGAAGCTC
AACATTTAGTACAACAGGAAGCACCACATCCAGTGGTGTTTAGTACAAGCACTTCTGTTTCCCCGGAGCG
AGGTATAGGCTGTACCCACTGCCAAAAACCTTTAACCGTTATCCGCCAACCAACTACGTAAAAGCTAGTA
GTATTATGTTTTTAACTAGGCGTTCGATCAGGTGGATTTCCCCTCCACTAGTTTGGTCGATGAGGCTAGG
AATTCCCCACGGGTGACCGTGTCCTAGCCTGCGTGGCGGCCAACCCAGCCCACTCACTATTTGTTTTCGC
GCCCAGTTGCAAAAAGTGTCGGGGCTGGGACGCCTTTTTATAGACATGGTGTGAAGACTCGCATGTGCTT
GGTTGTGATTCCTCCGGCCCCTGAATGCGGCTAACCTTAACCCTGGAGCCTTGTGTCACAAACCAGTGAT
GATAAGGTCGTAATGAGCAATTCCGGGACGGGACCGACTACTTTGGGTGTCCGTGTTTCTTATTTTTCTT
ATTATTGTCTTATGGTCACAGCATATATATAACATATACTGTGATCATGGTGAGACCGCGGCCGCGATTA
TCAAAAAGGATCTTCACCTAGATCCTTTTAAATTAAAAATGAAGTTTTAAATCAATCTAAAGTATATATG
AGTAAACTTGGTCTGACAGTTACCAATGCTTAATCAGTGAGGCACCTATCTCAGCGATCTGTCTATTTCG
TTCATCCATAGTTGCCTGACTCCCCGTCGTGTAGATAACTACGATACGGGAGGGCTTACCATCTGGCCCC
AGTGCTGCAATGATACCGCGGGACCCACGCTCACCGGCTCCAGATTTATCAGCAATAAACCAGCCAGCCG
GAAGGGCCGAGCGCAGAAGTGGTCCTGCAACTTTATCCGCCTCCATCCAGTCTATTAATTGTTGCCGGGA
AGCTAGAGTAAGTAGTTCGCCAGTTAATAGTTTGCGCAACGTTGTTGCCATTGCTACAGGCATCGTGGTG
TCACGCTCGTCGTTTGGTATGGCTTCATTCAGCTCCGGTTCCCAACGATCAAGGCGAGTTACATGATCCC
CCATGTTGTGCAAAAAAGCGGTTAGCTCCTTCGGTCCTCCGATCGTTGTCAGAAGTAAGTTGGCCGCAGT
GTTATCACTCATGGTTATGGCAGCACTGCATAATTCTCTTACTGTCATGCCATCCGTAAGATGCTTTTCT
GTGACTGGTGAGTACTCAACCAAGTCATTCTGAGAATAGTGTATGCGGCGACCGAGTTGCTCTTGCCCGG
CGTCAATACGGGATAATACCGCGCCACATAGCAGAACTTTAAAAGTGCTCATCATTGGAAAACGTTCTTC
GGGGCGAAAACTCTCAAGGATCTTACCGCTGTTGAGATCCAGTTCGATGTAACCCACTCGTGCACCCAAC
TGATCTTCAGCATCTTTTACTTTCACCAGCGTTTCTGGGTGAGCAAAAACAGGAAGGCAAAATGCCGCAA
AAAAGGGAATAAGGGCGACACGGAAATGTTGAATACTCATACTCTTCCTTTTTCAATATTATTGAAGCAT
TTATCAGGGTTATTGTCTCATGAGCGGATACATATTTGAATGTATTTAGAAAAATAAACAAATAGGGGTT
CCGCGCACATTTCCCCGAAAAGTGCCACCTGTCATGACCAAAATCCCTTAACGTGAGTTTTCGTTCCACT
GAGCGTCAGACCCCGTAGAAAAGATCAAAGGATCTT
